Addgene plasmid #172392: pBabe-miR-133
Purpose: Retroviral expression vector for direct cardiac reprogramming
Depositing lab: Li Qian. Depositing organization: University of North Carolina at Chapel Hill. Publication: Single-Cell Transcriptomic Analyses of Cell Fate Transitions during Human Cardiac Reprogramming. Zhou Y, Liu Z, Welch JD, Gao X, Wang L, Garbutt T, Keepers B, Ma H, Prins JF, Shen W, Liu J, Qian L. Cell Stem Cell. 2019 Jul 3;25(1):149-164.e9. doi: 10.1016/j.stem.2019.05.020. Epub 2019 Jun 20. PubMed 31230860.
Backbone
  Vector backbone: pBabe
  Vector type: Retroviral
Growth in bacteria
  Bacterial resistance: Ampicillin, 100 μg/mL
  Growth temperature: 37°C
  Growth strain: NEB Stable
  Copy number: High Copy
Gene/Insert
  Gene/Insert name: miR-133
  Species: H. sapiens (human)
  Cloning method: Unknown
Terms and licenses: Academic/Nonprofit Terms; Industry Terms: Not Available to Industry
How to cite: pBabe-miR-133 was a gift from Li Qian (Addgene plasmid # 172392 ; http://n2t.net/addgene:172392 ; RRID:Addgene_172392)
