[The description below was written by a language model from this plasmid's Addgene catalogue record and pLannotate feature annotations shown in this document.]
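Description:
pBabe-miR-133 is a Moloney murine leukemia virus (MMLV)-based retroviral vector built on the pBabe backbone and carrying a human miR-133 microRNA precursor. In bacteria it is maintained through a high-copy ColE1/pUC-type origin and selected with ampicillin via the β-lactamase gene and its native promoter. A short lacI fragment is also annotated in the backbone and appears to be a non-functional cloning remnant.

The viral portion of the roughly 5.1 kb plasmid runs from a 5' MMLV LTR through the Ψ packaging signal, a truncated gag segment lacking its start codon (which extends the packaging signal and improves encapsidation of the genomic RNA), and a pol region that contains the splice acceptor. The mir-133 precursor hairpin sits downstream of these elements and is followed by the 3' LTR, which the annotation tool splits into a fragment matching a ΔU3-type LTR and a larger standard LTR match. No internal promoter is annotated, so the insert is presumably transcribed from the 5' LTR and the precursor processed by the host microRNA machinery. No mammalian selection marker or reporter is detected in the feature table, and the record does not state the cloning method.

Because the vector lacks functional gag, pol and env genes, these must be supplied in trans by a packaging cell line or helper plasmids to produce replication-defective particles that integrate the cassette into dividing target cells. The stated purpose is direct cardiac reprogramming, with the associated work concerning cell fate transitions during human cardiac reprogramming, where miR-133 would be delivered to the starting cells, presumably alongside other reprogramming factors not described in this record.
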