Features (pLannotate 1.2.2; 11 found; start..end, strand, type, name):
      2..595     +  LTR            LTR: long terminal repeat from Moloney murine leukemia virus
    658..1015    +  misc_feature   MMLV Ψ: packaging signal of Moloney murine leukemia virus (MMLV)
   1080..1496    +  CDS            gag (truncated): truncated Moloney murine leukemia virus (MMLV) gag gene lacking the start codon
   1506..1880    +  misc_feature   pol region: Moloney murine leukemia virus (MMLV) pol region containing the splice acceptor site
   2116..2202    +  ncRNA          mir-133: Accession: RF00446 - mir-133 microRNA precursor family
   2477..2598    +  LTR            3' LTR (ΔU3) (fragment): self-inactivating 3' long terminal repeat (LTR) from Moloney murine leukemia virus
   2599..3068    +  LTR            LTR: long terminal repeat from Moloney murine leukemia virus
   3134..3186    -  CDS            lacI (fragment): lac repressor; lacI; The lac repressor binds to the lac operator to inhibit transcription in E. coli. This inhibition can be relieved by adding lactose or isopropyl-β-D-thiogalactopyranoside (IPTG).
   3369..3957    -  rep_origin     ori: high-copy-number ColE1/pMB1/pBR322/pUC origin of replication
   4121..4981    -  CDS            AmpR: β-lactamase; bla; confers resistance to ampicillin, carbenicillin, and related antibiotics
   4982..5086    -  promoter       AmpR promoter: bla
>Addgene plasmid #172392 | pBabe-miR-133 | addgene full sequence | sequence record 338536 | Addgene NGS Result
TAATGAAAGACCCCACCTGTAGGTTTGGCAAGCTAGCTTAAGTAACGCCATTTTGCAAGGCATGGAAAAA
TACATAACTGAGAATAGAAAAGTTCAGATCAAGGTCAGGAACAGATGGAACAGCTGAATATGGGCCAAAC
AGGATATCTGTGGTAAGCAGTTCCTGCCCCGGCTCAGGGCCAAGAACAGATGGAACAGCTGAATATGGGC
CAAACAGGATATCTGTGGTAAGCAGTTCCTGCCCCGGCTCAGGGCCAAGAACAGATGGTCCCCAGATGCG
GTCCAGCCCTCAGCAGTTTCTAGAGAACCATCAGATGTTTCCAGGGTGCCCCAAGGACCTGAAATGACCC
TGTGCCTTATTTGAACTAACCAATCAGTTCGCTTCTCGCTTCTGTTCGCGCGCTTCTGCTCCCCGAGCTC
AATAAAAGAGCCCACAACCCCTCACTCGGCGCGCCAGTCCTCCGATTGACTGAGTCGCCCGGGTACCCGT
GTATCCAATAAACCCTCTTGCAGTTGCATCCGACTTGTGGTCTCGCTGTTCCTTGGGAGGGTCTCCTCTG
AGTGATTGACTACCCGTCAGCGGGGGTCTTTCATTTGGGGGCTCGTCCGGGATCGGGAGACCCCTGCCCA
GGGACCACCGACCCACCACCGGGAGGTAAGCTGGCCAGCAACTTATCTGTGTCTGTCCGATTGTCTAGTG
TCTATGACTGATTTTATGCGCCTGCGTCGGTACTAGTTAGCTAACTAGCTCTGTATCTGGCGGACCCGTG
GTGGAACTGACGAGTTCGGAACACCCGGCCGCAACCCTGGGAGACGTCCCAGGGACTTCGGGGGCCGTTT
TTGTGGCCCGACCTGAGTCCAAAAATCCCGATCGTTTTGGACTCTTTGGTGCACCCCCCTTAGAGGAGGG
ATATGTGGTTCTGGTAGGAGACGAGAACCTAAAACAGTTCCCGCCTCCGTCTGAATTTTTGCTTTCGGTT
TGGGACCGAAGCCGCGCCGCGCGTCTTGTCTGCTGCAGCATCGTTCTGTGTTGTCTCTGTCTGACTGTGT
TTCTGTATTTGTCTGAAAATATGGGCCCGGGCCAGACTGTTACCACTCCCTTAAGTTTGACCTTAGGTCA
CTGGAAAGATGTCGAGCGGATCGCTCACAACCAGTCGGTAGATGTCAAGAAGAGACGTTGGGTTACCTTC
TGCTCTGCAGAATGGCCAACCTTTAACGTCGGATGGCCGCGAGACGGCACCTTTAACCGAGACCTCATCA
CCCAGGTTAAGATCAAGGTCTTTTCACCTGGCCCGCATGGACACCCAGACCAGGTCCCCTACATCGTGAC
CTGGGAAGCCTTGGCTTTTGACCCCCCTCCCTGGGTCAAGCCCTTTGTACACCCTAAGCCTCCGCCTCCT
CTTCCTCCATCCGCCCCGTCTCTCCCCCTTGAACCTCCTCGTTCGACCCCGCCTCGATCCTCCCTTTATC
CAGCCCTCACTCCTTCTCTAGGCGCCCCCATATGGCCATATGAGATCTTATATGGGGCACCCCCGCCCCT
TGTAAACTTCCCTGACCCTGACATGACAAGAGTTACTAACAGCCCCTCTCTCCAAGCTCACTTACAGGCT
CTCTACTTAGTCCAGCACGAAGTCTGGAGACCTCTGGCGGCAGCCTACCAAGAACAACTGGACCGACCGG
TGGTACCTCACCCTTACCGAGTCGGCGACACAGTGTGGGTCCGCCGACACCAGACTAAGAACCTAGAACC
TCGCTGGAAAGGACCTTACACAGTCCTGCTGACCACCCCCACCGCCCTCAAAGTAGACGGCATCGCAGCT
TGGATACACGCCGCCCACGTGAAGGCTGCCGACCCCGGGGGTGGACCATCCTCTAGACTGCCGGATCCCA
GTGTGGTGGTACGGGAATTCTCCCCTTCCCAGTAATGTCCTGGGGGTGCCATTTTGGGGCACATAGAGTG
TCTGAATGTACATGTGACCCCTCACACACACCCTGAAGACCTCCAAAGCCCTTGGGTTTGCATGGGTTCT
CAGAGCAGGGAGAGCCTGGGACAGGACAGCAGCCTGACAGAACCATCTTCTTCCTGGAGTCTCTCCTCCC
AGTGGATCAGAAGCCAAATGCTTTGCTGAAGCTGGTAAAATGGAACCAAATCAGCTGTTGGATGGATTTG
GTCCCCTTCAACCAGCTGTAGCTGCGCATTGATCACGCCGCATGGCCCAGCCAGAGGACACAGCCACAGC
AAGGACTCTTCAAAGGCTGCTGCAGGGAGGCCTCCGCAATGGTCAGATCCAAGAAAGCCAGGTCACGTGC
GCCACCAGTGGCCCTGGGTTGGGATCCAGGCTCCCCTTGTCTCCTCAACAGGCAAGTAGAGGAGGAAGCT
GAAACCTCCCTAAGCTGTGACTGACCCAGTGCGGCCGCCAGCACAGTGGTCGACGATAAAATAAAAGATT
TTATTTAGTCTCCAGAAAAAGGGGGGAATGAAAGACCCCACCTGTAGGTTTGGCAAGCTAGCTTAAGTAA
CGCCATTTTGCAAGGCATGGAAAAATACATAACTGAGAATAGAGAAGTTCAGATCAAGGTCAGGAACAGA
TGGAACAGCTGAATATGGGCCAAACAGGATATCTGTGGTAAGCAGTTCCTGCCCCGGCTCAGGGCCAAGA
ACAGATGGAACAGCTGAATATGGGCCAAACAGGATATCTGTGGTAAGCAGTTCCTGCCCCGGCTCAGGGC
CAAGAACAGATGGTCCCCAGATGCGGTCCAGCCCTCAGCAGTTTCTAGAGAACCATCAGATGTTTCCAGG
GTGCCCCAAGGACCTGAAATGACCCTGTGCCTTATTTGAACTAACCAATCAGTTCGCTTCTCGCTTCTGT
TCGCGCGCTTCTGCTCCCCGAGCTCAATAAAAGAGCCCACAACCCCTCACTCGGGGCGCCAGTCCTCCGA
TTGACTGAGTCGCCCGGGTACCCGTGTATCCAATAAACCCTCTTGCAGTTGCATCCGACTTGTGGTCTCG
CTGTTCCTTGGGAGGGTCTCCTCTGAGTGATTGACTACCCGTCAGCGGGGGTCTTTCACATGCAGCATGT
ATCAAAATTAATTTGGTTTTTTTTCTTAAGTATTTACATTAAATGGCCATAGTTGCATTAATGAATCGGC
CAACGCGCGGGGAGAGGCGGTTTGCGTATTGGGCGCTCTTCCGCTTCCTCGCTCACTGACTCGCTGCGCT
CGGTCGTTCGGCTGCGGCGAGCGGTATCAGCTCACTCAAAGGCGGTAATACGGTTATCCACAGAATCAGG
GGATAACGCAGGAAAGAACATGTGAGCAAAAGGCCAGCAAAAGGCCAGGAACCGTAAAAAGGCCGCGTTG
CTGGCGTTTTTCCATAGGCTCCGCCCCCCTGACGAGCATCACAAAAATCGACGCTCAAGTCAGAGGTGGC
GAAACCCGACAGGACTATAAAGATACCAGGCGTTTCCCCCTGGAAGCTCCCTCGTGCGCTCTCCTGTTCC
GACCCTGCCGCTTACCGGATACCTGTCCGCCTTTCTCCCTTCGGGAAGCGTGGCGCTTTCTCATAGCTCA
CGCTGTAGGTATCTCAGTTCGGTGTAGGTCGTTCGCTCCAAGCTGGGCTGTGTGCACGAACCCCCCGTTC
AGCCCGACCGCTGCGCCTTATCCGGTAACTATCGTCTTGAGTCCAACCCGGTAAGACACGACTTATCGCC
ACTGGCAGCAGCCACTGGTAACAGGATTAGCAGAGCGAGGTATGTAGGCGGTGCTACAGAGTTCTTGAAG
TGGTGGCCTAACTACGGCTACACTAGAAGAACAGTATTTGGTATCTGCGCTCTGCTGAAGCCAGTTACCT
TCGGAAAAAGAGTTGGTAGCTCTTGATCCGGCAAACAAACCACCGCTGGTAGCGGTGGTTTTTTTGTTTG
CAAGCAGCAGATTACGCGCAGAAAAAAAGGATCTCAAGAAGATCCTTTGATCTTTTCTACGGGGTCTGAC
GCTCAGTGGAACGAAAACTCACGTTAAGGGATTTTGGTCATGAGATTATCAAAAAGGATCTTCACCTAGA
TCCTTTTGCGGCCGGCCGCAAATCAATCTAAAGTATATATGAGTAAACTTGGTCTGACAGTTACCAATGC
TTAATCAGTGAGGCACCTATCTCAGCGATCTGTCTATTTCGTTCATCCATAGTTGCCTGACTCCCCGTCG
TGTAGATAACTACGATACGGGAGGGCTTACCATCTGGCCCCAGTGCTGCAATGATACCGCGAGACCCACG
CTCACCGGCTCCAGATTTATCAGCAATAAACCAGCCAGCCGGAAGGGCCGAGCGCAGAAGTGGTCCTGCA
ACTTTATCCGCCTCCATCCAGTCTATTAATTGTTGCCGGGAAGCTAGAGTAAGTAGTTCGCCAGTTAATA
GTTTGCGCAACGTTGTTGCCATTGCTACAGGCATCGTGGTGTCACGCTCGTCGTTTGGTATGGCTTCATT
CAGCTCCGGTTCCCAACGATCAAGGCGAGTTACATGATCCCCCATGTTGTGCAAAAAAGCGGTTAGCTCC
TTCGGTCCTCCGATCGTTGTCAGAAGTAAGTTGGCCGCAGTGTTATCACTCATGGTTATGGCAGCACTGC
ATAATTCTCTTACTGTCATGCCATCCGTAAGATGCTTTTCTGTGACTGGTGAGTACTCAACCAAGTCATT
CTGAGAATAGTGTATGCGGCGACCGAGTTGCTCTTGCCCGGCGTCAATACGGGATAATACCGCGCCACAT
AGCAGAACTTTAAAAGTGCTCATCATTGGAAAACGTTCTTCGGGGCGAAAACTCTCAAGGATCTTACCGC
TGTTGAGATCCAGTTCGATGTAACCCACTCGTGCACCCAACTGATCTTCAGCATCTTTTACTTTCACCAG
CGTTTCTGGGTGAGCAAAAACAGGAAGGCAAAATGCCGCAAAAAAGGGAATAAGGGCGACACGGAAATGT
TGAATACTCATACTCTTCCTTTTTCAATATTATTGAAGCATTTATCAGGGTTATTGTCTCATGAGCGGAT
ACATATTTGAATGTATTTAGAAAAATAAACAAATAGGGGTTCCGCGCACATTTCCCCGAAAAGTGCCACC
TGCA
